>Addgene plasmid #117989 | pN_35S/CTP-mCitrine | depositor full sequence | sequence record 222857 | pN_35S/CTP-mCitrine sequence 10110 bps
CTCCCATATGGTCGACTAGAGCCAAGCTGATCTCCTTTGCCCCGGAGATCACCATGGACGACTTTCTCTA
TCTCTACGATCTAGGAAGAAAGTTCGACGGAGAAGGTGACGATACCATGTTCACCACCGATAATGAGAAG
ATTAGCCTCTTCAATTTCAGAAAGAATGCTGACCCACAGATGGTTAGAGAGGCCTACGCGGCAGGTCTCA
TCAAGACGATCTACCCGAGTAATAATCTCCAGGAGATCAAATACCTTCCCAAGAAGGTTAAAGATGCAGT
CAAAAGATTCAGGACTAACTGCATCAAGAACACAGAGAAAGATATATTTCTCAAGATCAGAAGTACTATT
CCAGTATGGACGATTCAAGGCTTGCTTCATAAACCAAGGCAAGTAATAGAGATTGGAGTCTCTAAGAAAG
TAGTTCCTACTGAATCAAAGGCCATGGAGTCAAAAATTCAGATCGAGGATCTAACAGAACTCGCCGTGAA
GACTGGCGAACAGTTCATACAGAGTCTTTTACGACTCAATGACAAGAAGAAAATCTTCGTCAACATGGTG
GAGCACGACACTCTCGTCTACTCCAAGAATATCAAAGATACAGTCTCAGAAGACCAAAGGGCTATTGAGA
CTTTTCAACAAAGGGTAATATCGGGAAACCTCCTCGGATTCCATTGCCCAGCTATCTGTCACTTCATCAA
AAGGACAGTAGAAAAGGAAGGTGGCACCTACAAATGCCATCATTGCGATAAAGGAAAGGCTATCGTTCAA
GATGCCTCTGCCGACAGTGGTCCCAAAGATGGACCCCCACCCACGAGGAGCATCGTGGAAAAAGAAGACG
TTCCAACCACGTCTTCAAAGCAAGTGGATTGATGTGATATCTCCACTGACGTAAGGGATGACGCACAATC
CCACTATCCTTCGCAAGACCCTTCCTCTATATAAGGAAGTTCATTTCATTTGGAGAGGACTCCGGTATTT
TTACAACAATACCACAACAAAACAAACAACAAACAACATTACAATTTACTATTCTAGTCGACCTGCAGGC
GGCCGCACTAGTGATATCATGGCTTCCTCTATGCTCTCTTCCGCTACTATGGTTGCCTCTCCGGCTCAGG
CCACTATGGTCGCTCCTTTCAACGGACTTAAGTCCTCCGCTGCCTTCCCAGCCACCCGCAAGGCTAACAA
CGACATTACTTCCATCACAAGCAACGGCGGAAGAGTTAACTGCGTGAGCAAGGGCGAGGAGCTGTTCACC
GGGGTGGTGCCCATCCTGGTCGAGCTGGACGGCGACGTAAACGGCCACAAGTTCAGCGTGTCCGGCGAGG
GCGAGGGCGATGCCACCTACGGCAAGCTGACCCTGAAGTTCATCTGCACCACCGGCAAGCTGCCCGTGCC
CTGGCCCACCCTCGTGACCACCTTCGGCTACGGCCTGATGTGCTTCGCCCGCTACCCCGACCACATGAAG
CAGCACGACTTCTTCAAGTCCGCCATGCCCGAAGGCTACGTCCAGGAGCGCACCATCTTCTTCAAGGACG
ACGGCAACTACAAGACCCGCGCCGAGGTGAAGTTCGAGGGCGACACCCTGGTGAACCGCATCGAGCTGAA
GGGCATCGACTTCAAGGAGGACGGCAACATCCTGGGGCACAAGCTGGAGTACAACTACAACAGCCACAAC
GTCTATATCATGGCCGACAAGCAGAAGAACGGCATCAAGGTGAACTTCAAGATCCGCCACAACATCGAGG
ACGGCAGCGTGCAGCTCGCCGACCACTACCAGCAGAACACCCCCATCGGCGACGGCCCCGTGCTGCTGCC
CGACAACCACTACCTGAGCTACCAGTCCAAGCTGAGCAAAGACCCCAACGAGAAGCGCGATCACATGGTC
CTGCTGGAGTTCGTGACCGCCGCCGGGATCACTCTCGGCATGGACGAGCTGTACAAGTAGTCGTTCAGCT
TTCTTGTACAAAGTGGTGATATCCCGCGGCCATGCTAGAGTCCGCAAAAATCACCAGTCTCTCTCTACAA
ATCTATCTCTCTCTATTTTTCTCCAGAATAATGTGTGAGTAGTTCCCAGATAAGGGAATTAGGGTTCTTA
TAGGGTTTCGCTCATGTGTTGAGCATATAAGAAACCCTTAGTATGTATTTGTATTTGTAAAATACTTCTA
TCAATAAAATTTCTAATTCCTAAAACCAAAATCCAGTGACCTGCAGGCATGCGACGTCGGGCCCAAGCTT
AGCTTGAGCTTGGATCAGATTGTCGTTTCCCGCCTTCAGTTTAAACTATCAGTGTTTGACAGGATATATT
GGCGGGTAAACCTAAGAGAAAAGAGCGTTTATTAGAATAACGGATATTTAAAAGGGCGTGAAAAGGTTTA
TCCGTTCGTCCATTTGTATGTGCATGCCAACCACAGGGTTCCCCTCGGGATCAAAGTACTTTGATCCAAC
CCCTCCGCTGCTATAGTGCAGTCGGCTTCTGACGTTCAGTGCAGCCGTCTTCTGAAAACGACATGTCGCA
CAAGTCCTAAGTTACGCGACAGGCTGCCGCCCTGCCCTTTTCCTGGCGTTTTCTTGTCGCGTGTTTTAGT
CGCATAAAGTAGAATACTTGCGACTAGAACCGGAGACATTACGCCATGAACAAGAGCGCCGCCGCTGGCC
TGCTGGGCTATGCCCGCGTCAGCACCGACGACCAGGACTTGACCAACCAACGGGCCGAACTGCACGCGGC
CGGCTGCACCAAGCTGTTTTCCGAGAAGATCACCGGCACCAGGCGCGACCGCCCGGAGCTGGCCAGGATG
CTTGACCACCTACGCCCTGGCGACGTTGTGACAGTGACCAGGCTAGACCGCCTGGCCCGCAGCACCCGCG
ACCTACTGGACATTGCCGAGCGCATCCAGGAGGCCGGCGCGGGCCTGCGTAGCCTGGCAGAGCCGTGGGC
CGACACCACCACGCCGGCCGGCCGCATGGTGTTGACCGTGTTCGCCGGCATTGCCGAGTTCGAGCGTTCC
CTAATCATCGACCGCACCCGGAGCGGGCGCGAGGCCGCCAAGGCCCGAGGCGTGAAGTTTGGCCCCCGCC
CTACCCTCACCCCGGCACAGATCGCGCACGCCCGCGAGCTGATCGACCAGGAAGGCCGCACCGTGAAAGA
GGCGGCTGCACTGCTTGGCGTGCATCGCTCGACCCTGTACCGCGCACTTGAGCGCAGCGAGGAAGTGACG
CCCACCGAGGCCAGGCGGCGCGGTGCCTTCCGTGAGGACGCATTGACCGAGGCCGACGCCCTGGCGGCCG
CCGAGAATGAACGCCAAGAGGAACAAGCATGAAACCGCACCAGGACGGCCAGGACGAACCGTTTTTCATT
ACCGAAGAGATCGAGGCGGAGATGATCGCGGCCGGGTACGTGTTCGAGCCGCCCGCGCACGTCTCAACCG
TGCGGCTGCATGAAATCCTGGCCGGTTTGTCTGATGCCAAGCTGGCGGCCTGGCCGGCCAGCTTGGCCGC
TGAAGAAACCGAGCGCCGCCGTCTAAAAAGGTGATGTGTATTTGAGTAAAACAGCTTGCGTCATGCGGTC
GCTGCGTATATGATGCGATGAGTAAATAAACAAATACGCAAGGGGAACGCATGAAGGTTATCGCTGTACT
TAACCAGAAAGGCGGGTCAGGCAAGACGACCATCGCAACCCATCTAGCCCGCGCCCTGCAACTCGCCGGG
GCCGATGTTCTGTTAGTCGATTCCGATCCCCAGGGCAGTGCCCGCGATTGGGCGGCCGTGCGGGAAGATC
AACCGCTAACCGTTGTCGGCATCGACCGCCCGACGATTGACCGCGACGTGAAGGCCATCGGCCGGCGCGA
CTTCGTAGTGATCGACGGAGCGCCCCAGGCGGCGGACTTGGCTGTGTCCGCGATCAAGGCAGCCGACTTC
GTGCTGATTCCGGTGCAGCCAAGCCCTTACGACATATGGGCCACCGCCGACCTGGTGGAGCTGGTTAAGC
AGCGCATTGAGGTCACGGATGGAAGGCTACAAGCGGCCTTTGTCGTGTCGCGGGCGATCAAAGGCACGCG
CATCGGCGGTGAGGTTGCCGAGGCGCTGGCCGGGTACGAGCTGCCCATTCTTGAGTCCCGTATCACGCAG
CGCGTGAGCTACCCAGGCACTGCCGCCGCCGGCACAACCGTTCTTGAATCAGAACCCGAGGGCGACGCTG
CCCGCGAGGTCCAGGCGCTGGCCGCTGAAATTAAATCAAAACTCATTTGAGTTAATGAGGTAAAGAGAAA
ATGAGCAAAAGCACAAACACGCTAAGTGCCGGCCGTCCGAGCGCACGCAGCAGCAAGGCTGCAACGTTGG
CCAGCCTGGCAGACACGCCAGCCATGAAGCGGGTCAACTTTCAGTTGCCGGCGGAGGATCACACCAAGCT
GAAGATGTACGCGGTACGCCAAGGCAAGACCATTACCGAGCTGCTATCTGAATACATCGCGCAGCTACCA
GAGTAAATGAGCAAATGAATAAATGAGTAGATGAATTTTAGCGGCTAAAGGAGGCGGCATGGAAAATCAA
GAACAACCAGGCACCGACGCCGTGGAATGCCCCATGTGTGGAGGAACGGGCGGTTGGCCAGGCGTAAGCG
GCTGGGTTGTCTGCCGGCCCTGCAATGGCACTGGAACCCCCAAGCCCGAGGAATCGGCGTGACGGTCGCA
AACCATCCGGCCCGGTACAAATCGGCGCGGCGCTGGGTGATGACCTGGTGGAGAAGTTGAAGGCCGCGCA
GGCCGCCCAGCGGCAACGCATCGAGGCAGAAGCACGCCCCGGTGAATCGTGGCAAGCGGCCGCTGATCGA
ATCCGCAAAGAATCCCGGCAACCGCCGGCAGCCGGTGCGCCGTCGATTAGGAAGCCGCCCAAGGGCGACG
AGCAACCAGATTTTTTCGTTCCGATGCTCTATGACGTGGGCACCCGCGATAGTCGCAGCATCATGGACGT
GGCCGTTTTCCGTCTGTCGAAGCGTGACCGACGAGCTGGCGAGGTGATCCGCTACGAGCTTCCAGACGGG
CACGTAGAGGTTTCCGCAGGGCCGGCCGGCATGGCCAGTGTGTGGGATTACGACCTGGTACTGATGGCGG
TTTCCCATCTAACCGAATCCATGAACCGATACCGGGAAGGGAAGGGAGACAAGCCCGGCCGCGTGTTCCG
TCCACACGTTGCGGACGTACTCAAGTTCTGCCGGCGAGCCGATGGCGGAAAGCAGAAAGACGACCTGGTA
GAAACCTGCATTCGGTTAAACACCACGCACGTTGCCATGCAGCGTACGAAGAAGGCCAAGAACGGCCGCC
TGGTGACGGTATCCGAGGGTGAAGCCTTGATTAGCCGCTACAAGATCGTAAAGAGCGAAACCGGGCGGCC
GGAGTACATCGAGATCGAGCTAGCTGATTGGATGTACCGCGAGATCACAGAAGGCAAGAACCCGGACGTG
CTGACGGTTCACCCCGATTACTTTTTGATCGATCCCGGCATCGGCCGTTTTCTCTACCGCCTGGCACGCC
GCGCCGCAGGCAAGGCAGAAGCCAGATGGTTGTTCAAGACGATCTACGAACGCAGTGGCAGCGCCGGAGA
GTTCAAGAAGTTCTGTTTCACCGTGCGCAAGCTGATCGGGTCAAATGACCTGCCGGAGTACGATTTGAAG
GAGGAGGCGGGGCAGGCTGGCCCGATCCTAGTCATGCGCTACCGCAACCTGATCGAGGGCGAAGCATCCG
CCGGTTCCTAATGTACGGAGCAGATGCTAGGGCAAATTGCCCTAGCAGGGGAAAAAGGTCGAAAAGGTCT
CTTTCCTGTGGATAGCACGTACATTGGGAACCCAAAGCCGTACATTGGGAACCGGAACCCGTACATTGGG
AACCCAAAGCCGTACATTGGGAACCGGTCACACATGTAAGTGACTGATATAAAAGAGAAAAAAGGCGATT
TTTCCGCCTAAAACTCTTTAAAACTTATTAAAACTCTTAAAACCCGCCTGGCCTGTGCATAACTGTCTGG
CCAGCGCACAGCCGAAGAGCTGCAAAAAGCGCCTACCCTTCGGTCGCTGCGCTCCCTACGCCCCGCCGCT
TCGCGTCGGCCTATCGCGGCCGCTGGCCGCTCAAAAATGGCTGGCCTACGGCCAGGCAATCTACCAGGGC
GCGGACAAGCCGCGCCGTCGCCACTCGACCGCCGGCGCCCACATCAAGGCACCCTGCCTCGCGCGTTTCG
GTGATGACGGTGAAAACCTCTGACACATGCAGCTCCCGGAGACGGTCACAGCTTGTCTGTAAGCGGATGC
CGGGAGCAGACAAGCCCGTCAGGGCGCGTCAGCGGGTGTTGGCGGGTGTCGGGGCGCAGCCATGACCCAG
TCACGTAGCGATAGCGGAGTGTATACTGGCTTAACTATGCGGCATCAGAGCAGATTGTACTGAGAGTGCA
CCATATGCGGTGTGAAATACCGCACAGATGCGTAAGGAGAAAATACCGCATCAGGCGCTCTTCCGCTTCC
TCGCTCACTGACTCGCTGCGCTCGGTCGTTCGGCTGCGGCGAGCGGTATCAGCTCACTCAAAGGCGGTAA
TACGGTTATCCACAGAATCAGGGGATAACGCAGGAAAGAACATGTGAGCAAAAGGCCAGCAAAAGGCCAG
GAACCGTAAAAAGGCCGCGTTGCTGGCGTTTTTCCATAGGCTCCGCCCCCCTGACGAGCATCACAAAAAT
CGACGCTCAAGTCAGAGGTGGCGAAACCCGACAGGACTATAAAGATACCAGGCGTTTCCCCCTGGAAGCT
CCCTCGTGCGCTCTCCTGTTCCGACCCTGCCGCTTACCGGATACCTGTCCGCCTTTCTCCCTTCGGGAAG
CGTGGCGCTTTCTCATAGCTCACGCTGTAGGTATCTCAGTTCGGTGTAGGTCGTTCGCTCCAAGCTGGGC
TGTGTGCACGAACCCCCCGTTCAGCCCGACCGCTGCGCCTTATCCGGTAACTATCGTCTTGAGTCCAACC
CGGTAAGACACGACTTATCGCCACTGGCAGCAGCCACTGGTAACAGGATTAGCAGAGCGAGGTATGTAGG
CGGTGCTACAGAGTTCTTGAAGTGGTGGCCTAACTACGGCTACACTAGAAGGACAGTATTTGGTATCTGC
GCTCTGCTGAAGCCAGTTACCTTCGGAAAAAGAGTTGGTAGCTCTTGATCCGGCAAACAAACCACCGCTG
GTAGCGGTGGTTTTTTTGTTTGCAAGCAGCAGATTACGCGCAGAAAAAAAGGATCTCAAGAAGATCCTTT
GATCTTTTCTACGGGGTCTGACGCTCAGTGGAACGAAAACTCACGTTAAGGGATTTTGGTCATGCATGAT
ATATCTCCCAATTTGTGTAGGGCTTATTATGCACGCTTAAAAATAATAAAAGCAGACTTGACCTGATAGT
TTGGCTGTGAGCAATTATGTGCTTAGTGCATCTAATCGCTTGAGTTAACGCCGGCGAAGCGGCGTCGGCT
TGAACGAATTTCTAGCTAGACATTATTTGCCGACTACCTTGGTGATCTCGCCTTTCACGTAGTGGACAAA
TTCTTCCAACTGATCTGCGCGCGAGGCCAAGCGATCTTCTTCTTGTCCAAGATAAGCCTGTCTAGCTTCA
AGTATGACGGGCTGATACTGGGCCGGCAGGCGCTCCATTGCCCAGTCGGCAGCGACATCCTTCGGCGCGA
TTTTGCCGGTTACTGCGCTGTACCAAATGCGGGACAACGTAAGCACTACATTTCGCTCATCGCCAGCCCA
GTCGGGCGGCGAGTTCCATAGCGTTAAGGTTTCATTTAGCGCCTCAAATAGATCCTGTTCAGGAACCGGA
TCAAAGAGTTCCTCCGCCGCTGGACCTACCAAGGCAACGCTATGTTCTCTTGCTTTTGTCAGCAAGATAG
CCAGATCAATGTCGATCGTGGCTGGCTCGAAGATACCTGCAAGAATGTCATTGCGCTGCCATTCTCCAAA
TTGCAGTTCGCGCTTAGCTGGATAACGCCACGGAATGATGTCGTCGTGCACAACAATGGTGACTTCTACA
GCGCGGAGAATCTCGCTCTCTCCAGGGGAAGCCGAAGTTTCCAAAAGGTCGTTGATCAAAGCTCGCCGCG
TTGTTTCATCAAGCCTTACGGTCACCGTAACCAGCAAATCAATATCACTGTGTGGCTTCAGGCCGCCATC
CACTGCGGAGCCGTACAAATGTACGGCCAGCAACGTCGGTTCGAGATGGCGCTCGATGACGCCAACTACC
TCTGATAGTTGAGTCGATACTTCGGCGATCACCGCTTCCCCCATGATGTTTAACTTTGTTTTAGGGCGAC
TGCCCTGCTGCGTAACATCGTTGCTGCTCCATAACATCAAACATCGACCCACGGCGTAACGCGCTTGCTG
CTTGGATGCCCGAGGCATAGACTGTACCCCAAAAAAACATGTCATAACAAGAAGCCATGAAAACCGCCAC
TGCGCCGTTACCACCGCTGCGTTCGGTCAAGGTTCTGGACCAGTTGCGTGACGGCAGTTACGCTACTTGC
ATTACAGCTTACGAACCGAACGAGGCTTATGTCCACTGGGTTCGTGCCCGAATTGATCACAGGCAGCAAC
GCTCTGTCATCGTTACAATCAACATGCTACCCTCCGCGAGATCATCCGTGTTTCAAACCCGGCAGCTTAG
TTGCCGTTCTTCCGAATAGCATCGGTAACATGAGCAAAGTCTGCCGCCTTACAACGGCTCTCCCGCTGAC
GCCGTCCCGGACTGATGGGCTGCCTGTATCGAGTGGTGATTTTGTGCCGAGCTGCCGGTCGGGGAGCTGT
TGGCTGGCTGGTGGCAGGATATATTGTGGTGTAAACAAATTGACGCTTAGACAACTTAATAACACATTGC
GGACGTTTTTAATGTACTGAATTAACGCCGAATTGAATTATCAGCTTGCATGCCGGTCGATCTAGTAACA
TATAGATGACACCGCGCGCGATAATTTATCCTAGTTTGCGCGCTATATTTTGTTTTCTATCGCGTATTAA
ATGTATAATTGCGGGACTCTAATCATAAAAACCCATCTCATAAATAACGTCATGCATTACATGTTAATTA
TTACATGCTTAACGTAATTCAACAGAAATTATATGATAATCATCGCAAGACCGGCAACAGGATTCAATCT
TAAGAAACTTTATTGCCAAATGTTTGAACGATCTGCTTGACTCTAGGGGTCATCATTAGGGGCAGGGCAT
GCTCATGTAGAGCGCCTGCTCGCCGTCCGAGGCGGTGCCGTCGTACAGGGCGGTGTCCAGGCCGCAGAGG
GTGAACCCCATCCGCCGGTACGCGTGGATCGCCGGTGCGTTGACGTTGGTGACCTCCAGCCAGAGGTGCC
CGGCACCCCGCTCGCGGGCGAACTCCGTCGCGAGCCCCATCAACGCGCGCCCGACCCCGTGCCCCCGGTG
CTCCGGGGCGACCTCGATGTCCTCGACGGTCAGCCGGCGGTTCCAGCCGGAGTACGAGACGACCACGAAG
CCCGCCAGGTCGCCGTCGTCCCCGTACGCGACGAACGTCCGAGAGTCCGGGTCGCCGTCCTCCCCGTCGT
CCGATTCGTCGTCCGATTCGTCGTCGGGGAACACCTTGGTCAGGGGCGGGTCCACCGGCACCTCCCGCAG
GGTGAAGCCGTCCCCGGTGGCGGTGACGCGGAAGACGGTGTCGGTGGTGAAGGACCCATCCAGTGCCTCG
ATGGCCTCGGCGTCCCCCGGGACACTGGTGCGGTACCGGTAAGCCGTGTCGTCAAGAGTGGTACCCATGG
TAGATCCCCTCGATCGAGTTGAGAGTGAATATGAGACTCTAATTGGATACCGAGGGGAATTTATGGAACG
TCAGTGGAGCATTTTTGACAAGAAATATTTGCTAGCTGATAGTGACCTTAGGCGACTTTTGAACGCGCAA
TAATGGTTTCTGACGTATGTGCTTAGCTCATTAAACTCCAGAAACCCGCGGCTCAGTGGCTCCTTCAACG
TTGCGGTTCTGTCAGTTCCAAACGTAAAACGGCTTGTCCCGCGTCATCGGCGGGGGTCATAACGTGACTC
CCTTAATTCTCATGTATGATAATTCGAGCT
Features (pLannotate 1.2.2; 22 found; start..end, strand, type, name):
    626..970     +  promoter       CaMV 35S promoter: strong constitutive promoter from cauliflower mosaic virus
    923..969     +  promoter       minimal CaMV 35S promoter: minimal 35S promoter from cauliflower mosaic virus
   1001..1026    +  misc_feature   TMV Ω (fragment): translational enhancer from the tobacco mosaic virus 5'-leader sequence (Gallie et al., 1988)
   1069..1233    +  CDS            RBCS-1A (fragment): RBS1A_ARATH - Also known as ATS1A. Experimental evidence at protein level: Swiss-Prot protein existence level 1. RuBisCO catalyzes two reactions: the carboxylation of D- ribulose 1,5-bisphosphate, the primary event in carbon dioxide fixation, as well as the oxidative fragmentation of the pentose substrate. Both reactions occur simultaneously and in competition at the same active site. Although the small subunit is not catalytic it is essential for maximal activity. From Arabidopsis thaliana (Mouse-ear cress).
   1234..1947    +  CDS            mCitrine: mCitrine is a basic (constitutively fluorescent) yellow fluorescent protein published in 2001, derived from Aequorea victoria.
   1956..1976    -  protein_bind   attB2: mutant version of attB; core recombination site for the Gateway® BP reaction BP Clonase™
   2048..2207    +  polyA_signal   CaMV poly(A) signal (fragment): cauliflower mosaic virus polyadenylation signal
   2297..2321    +  misc_feature   RB T-DNA repeat: right border repeat from nopaline C58 T-DNA
   2660..3061    +  CDS            Y4CG_SINFN (fragment): Protein inferred from homology: Swiss-Prot protein existence level 3. From Sinorhizobium fredii (strain NBRC 101917 / NGR234).
   3621..4250    +  CDS            pVS1 StaA: stability protein from the Pseudomonas plasmid pVS1 (Heeb et al., 2000)
   4683..5751    +  CDS            pVS1 RepA (fragment): replication protein from the Pseudomonas plasmid pVS1 (Heeb et al., 2000)
   5817..6011    +  rep_origin     pVS1 oriV: origin of replication for the Pseudomonas plasmid pVS1 (Heeb et al., 2000)
   6214..6253    +  CDS            rop (fragment): Rop protein, which maintains plasmids at low copy number; rop
   6355..6495    +  misc_feature   bom: basis of mobility region from pBR322
   6681..7269    -  rep_origin     ori: high-copy-number ColE1/pMB1/pBR322/pUC origin of replication
   7513..8300    -  CDS            SmR (fragment): aminoglycoside adenylyltransferase (Murphy, 1985); aadA; confers resistance to spectinomycin and streptomycin
   8311..8367    -  CDS            GmR (fragment): gentamycin acetyltransferase; aacC1; confers resistance to gentamycin
   8457..8594    +  CDS            int (fragment): INT2_ECOLX - Protein inferred from homology: Swiss-Prot protein existence level 3. Putative integrase believed to be involved in the insertion of antibiotic resistance genes into plasmids and transposons. From Escherichia coli.
   8832..8856    +  misc_feature   LB T-DNA repeat: left border repeat from nopaline C58 T-DNA
   8949..9203    -  terminator     NOS terminator: nopaline synthase terminator and poly(A) signal
   9228..9792    -  CDS            NrsR (fragment): nourseothricin acetyltransferase; Streptomyces noursei nat1; confers resistance to nourseothricin
   9840..10019   -  promoter       NOS promoter: nopaline synthase promoter
