>Addgene plasmid #117989 | pN_35S/CTP-mCitrine | addgene full sequence | sequence record 237533 | Addgene NGS Result
TGAGACTTTTCAACAAAGGGTAATATCGGGAAACCTCCTCGGATTCCATTGCCCAGCTATCTGTCACTTC
ATCAAAAGGACAGTAGAAAAGGAAGGTGGCACCTACAAATGCCATCATTGCGATAAAGGAAAGGCTATCG
TTCAAGATGCCCCTGCCGACAGTGGTCCCAAAGATGGACCCCCACCCACGAGGAGCATCGTGGAAAAAGA
AGACGTTCCAACCACGTCTTCAAAGCAAGTGGATTGATGTGATATCTCCACTGACGTAAGGGATGACGCA
CAATCCCACTATCCTTCGCAAGACCCTTCCTCTATATAAGGAAGTTCATTTCATTTGGAGAGGACTCCGG
TATTTTTACAACAATTACCACAACAAAACAAACAACAAACAACATTACAATTTACTATTCTAGTCGACCT
GCAGGCGGCCGCACTAGTGATATCATGGCTTCCTCTATGCTCTCTTCCGCTACTATGGTTGCCTCTCCGG
CTCAGGCCACTATGGTCGCTCCTTTCAACGGACTTAAGTCCTCCGCTGCCTTCCCAGCCACCCGCAAGGC
TAACAACGACATTACTTCCATCACAAGCAACGGCGGAAGAGTTAACTGCGTGAGCAAGGGCGAGGAGATG
TTCACCGGGGTGGTGCCCATCCTGGTCGAGCTGGACGGCGACGTAAACGGCCACAAGTTCAGCGTGTCCG
GCGAGGGCGAGGGCGATGCCACCTACGGCAAGCTGACCCTGAAGTTCATCTGCACCACCGGCAAGCTGCC
CGTGCCCTGGCCCACCCTCGTGACCACCTTCGGCTACGGCCTGATGTGCTTCGCCCGCTACCCCGACCAC
ATGAAGCAGCACGACTTCTTCAAGTCCGCCATGCCCGAAGGCTACGTCCAGGAGCGCACCATCTTCTTCA
AGGACGACGGCAACTACAAGACCCGCGCCGAGGTGAAGTTCGAGGGCGACACCCTGGTGAACCGCATCGA
GCTGAAGGGCATCGACTTCAAGGAGGACGGCAACATCCTGGGGCACAAGCTGGAGTACAACTACAACAGC
CACAACGTCTATATCATGGCCGACAAGCAGAAGAACGGCATCAAGGTGAACTTCAAGATCCGCCACAACA
TCGAGGACGGCAGCGTGCAGCTCGCCGACCACTACCAGCAGAACACCCCCATCGGCGACGGCCCCGTGCT
GCTGCCCGACAACCACTACCTGAGCTACCAGTCCAAGCTGAGCAAAGACCCCAACGAGAAGCGCGATCAC
ATGGTCCTGCTGGAGTTCGTGACCGCCGCCGGGATCACTCTCGGCATGGACGAGCTGTACAAGTAATCGT
TCAGCTTTCTTGTACAAAGTGGTGATATCCCGCGGCCATGCTAGAGTCCGCAAAAATCACCAGTCTCTCT
CTACAAATCTATCTCTCTCTATTTTTCTCCAGAATAATGTGTGAGTAGTTCCCAGATAAGGGAATTAGGG
TTCTTATAGGGTTTCGCTCATGTGTTGAGCATATAAGAAACCCTTAGTATGTATTTGTATTTGTAAAATA
CTTCTATCAATAAAATTTCTAATTCCTAAAACCAAAATCCAGTGACCTGCAGGCATGCGACGTCGGGCCC
AAGCTTAGCTTGAGCTTGGATCAGATTGTCGTTTCCCGCCTTCAGTTTAAACTATCAGTGTTTGACAGGA
TATATTGGCGGGTAAACCTAAGAGAAAAGAGCGTTTATTAGAATAATCGGATATTTAAAAGGGCGTGAAA
AGGTTTATCCGTTCGTCCATTTGTATGTGCATGCCAACCACAGGGTTCCCCTCGGGATCAAAGTACTTTA
AAGTACTTTAAAGTACTTTAAAGTACTTTGATCCAACCCCTCCGCTGCTATAGTGCAGTCGGCTTCTGAC
GTTCAGTGCAGCCGTCTTCTGAAAACGACATGTCGCACAAGTCCTAAGTTACGCGACAGGCTGCCGCCCT
GCCCTTTTCCTGGCGTTTTCTTGTCGCGTGTTTTAGTCGCATAAAGTAGAATACTTGCGACTAGAACCGG
AGACATTACGCCATGAACAAGAGCGCCGCCGCTGGCCTGCTGGGCTATGCCCGCGTCAGCACCGACGACC
AGGACTTGACCAACCAACGGGCCGAACTGCACGCGGCCGGCTGCACCAAGCTGTTTTCCGAGAAGATCAC
CGGCACCAGGCGCGACCGCCCGGAGCTGGCCAGGATGCTTGACCACCTACGCCCTGGCGACGTTGTGACA
GTGACCAGGCTAGACCGCCTGGCCCGCAGCACCCGCGACCTACTGGACATTGCCGAGCGCATCCAGGAGG
CCGGCGCGGGCCTGCGTAGCCTGGCAGAGCCGTGGGCCGACACCACCACGCCGGCCGGCCGCATGGTGTT
GACCGTGTTCGCCGGCATTGCCGAGTTCGAGCGTTCCCTAATCATCGACCGCACCCGGAGCGGGCGCGAG
GCCGCCAAGGCCCGAGGCGTGAAGTTTGGCCCCCGCCCTACCCTCACCCCGGCACAGATCGCGCACGCCC
GCGAGCTGATCGACCAGGAAGGCCGCACCGTGAAAGAGGCGGCTGCACTGCTTGGCGTGCATCGCTCGAC
CCTGTACCGCGCACTTGAGCGCAGCGAGGAAGTGACGCCCACCGAGGCCAGGCGGCGCGGTGCCTTCCGT
GAGGACGCATTGACCGAGGCCGACGCCCTGGCGGCCGCCGAGAATGAACGCCAAGAGGAACAAGCATGAA
ACCGCACCAGGACGGCCAGGACGAACCGTTTTTCATTACCGAAGAGATCGAGGCGGAGATGATCGCGGCC
GGGTACGTGTTCGAGCCGCCCGCGCACGTCTCAACCGTGCGGCTGCATGAAATCCTGGCCGGTTTGTCTG
ATGCCAAGCTGGCGGCCTGGCCGGCCAGCTTGGCCGCTGAAGAAACCGAGCGCCGCCGTCTAAAAAGGTG
ATGTGTATTTGAGTAAAACAGCTTGCGTCATGCGGTCGCTGCGTATATGATGCGATGAGTAAATAAACAA
ATACGCAAGGGGAACGCATGAAGGTTATCGCTGTACTTAACCAGAAAGGCGGGTCAGGCAAGACGACCAT
CGCAACCCATCTAGCCCGCGCCCTGCAACTCGCCGGGGCCGATGTTCTGTTAGTCGATTCCGATCCCCAG
GGCAGTGCCCGCGATTGGGCGGCCGTGCGGGAAGATCAACCGCTAACCGTTGTCGGCATCGACCGCCCGA
CGATTGACCGCGACGTGAAGGCCATCGGCCGGCGCGACTTCGTAGTGATCGACGGAGCGCCCCAGGCGGC
GGACTTGGCTGTGTCCGCGATCAAGGCAGCCGACTTCGTGCTGATTCCGGTGCAGCCAAGCCCTTACGAC
ATATGGGCCACCGCCGACCTGGTGGAGCTGGTTAAGCAGCGCATTGAGGTCACGGATGGAAGGCTACAAG
CGGCCTTTGTCGTGTCGCGGGCGATCAAAGGCACGCGCATCGGCGGTGAGGTTGCCGAGGCGCTGGCCGG
GTACGAGCTGCCCATTCTTGAGTCCCGTATCACGCAGCGCGTGAGCTACCCAGGCACTGCCGCCGCCGGC
ACAACCGTTCTTGAATCAGAACCCGAGGGCGACGCTGCCCGCGAGGTCCAGGCGCTGGCCGCTGAAATTA
AATCAAAACTCATTTGAGTTAATGAGGTAAAGAGAAAATGAGCAAAAGCACAAACACGCTAAGTGCCGGC
CGTCCGAGCGCACGCAGCAGCAAGGCTGCAACGTTGGCCAGCCTGGCAGACACGCCAGCCATGAAGCGGG
TCAACTTTCAGTTGCCGGCGGAGGATCACACCAAGCTGAAGATGTACGCGGTACGCCAAGGCAAGACCAT
TACCGAGCTGCTATCTGAATACATCGCGCAGCTACCAGAGTAAATGAGCAAATGAATAAATGAGTAGATG
AATTTTAGCGGCTAAAGGAGGCGGCATGGAAAATCAAGAACAACCAGGCACCGACGCCGTGGAATGCCCC
ATGTGTGGAGGAACGGGCGGTTGGCCAGGCGTAAGCGGCTGGGTTGTCTGCCGGCCCTGCAATGGCACTG
GAACCCCCAAGCCCGAGGAATCGGCGTGAGCGGTCGCAAACCATCCGGCCCGGTACAAATCGGCGCGGCG
CTGGGTGATGACCTGGTGGAGAAGTTGAAGGCCGCGCAGGCCGCCCAGCGGCAACGCATCGAGGCAGAAG
CACGCCCCGGTGAATCGTGGCAAGCGGCCGCTGATCGAATCCGCAAAGAATCCCGGCAACCGCCGGCAGC
CGGTGCGCCGTCGATTAGGAAGCCGCCCAAGGGCGACGAGCAACCAGATTTTTTCGTTCCGATGCTCTAT
GACGTGGGCACCCGCGATAGTCGCAGCATCATGGACGTGGCCGTTTTCCGTCTGTCGAAGCGTGACCGAC
GAGCTGGCGAGGTGATCCGCTACGAGCTTCCAGACGGGCACGTAGAGGTTTCCGCAGGGCCGGCCGGCAT
GGCCAGTGTGTGGGATTACGACCTGGTACTGATGGCGGTTTCCCATCTAACCGAATCCATGAACCGATAC
CGGGAAGGGAAGGGAGACAAGCCCGGCCGCGTGTTCCGTCCACACGTTGCGGACGTACTCAAGTTCTGCC
GGCGAGCCGATGGCGGAAAGCAGAAAGACGACCTGGTAGAAACCTGCATTCGGTTAAACACCACGCACGT
TGCCATGCAGCGTACGAAGAAGGCCAAGAACGGCCGCCTGGTGACGGTATCCGAGGGTGAAGCCTTGATT
AGCCGCTACAAGATCGTAAAGAGCGAAACCGGGCGGCCGGAGTACATCGAGATCGAGCTAGCTGATTGGA
TGTACCGCGAGATCACAGAAGGCAAGAACCCGGACGTGCTGACGGTTCACCCCGATTACTTTTTGATCGA
TCCCGGCATCGGCCGTTTTCTCTACCGCCTGGCACGCCGCGCCGCAGGCAAGGCAGAAGCCAGATGGTTG
TTCAAGACGATCTACGAACGCAGTGGCAGCGCCGGAGAGTTCAAGAAGTTCTGTTTCACCGTGCGCAAGC
TGATCGGGTCAAATGACCTGCCGGAGTACGATTTGAAGGAGGAGGCGGGGCAGGCTGGCCCGATCCTAGT
CATGCGCTACCGCAACCTGATCGAGGGCGAAGCATCCGCCGGTTCCTAATGTACGGAGCAGATGCTAGGG
CAAATTGCCCTAGCAGGGGAAAAAGGTCGAAAAGGTCTCTTTCCTGTGGATAGCACGTACATTGGGAACC
CAAAGCCGTACATTGGGAACCGGAACCCGTACATTGGGAACCCAAAGCCGTACATTGGGAACCGGTCACA
CATGTAAGTGACTGATATAAAAGAGAAAAAAGGCGATTTTTCCGCCTAAAACTCTTTAAAACTTATTAAA
ACTCTTAAAACCCGCCTGGCCTGTGCATAACTGTCTGGCCAGCGCACAGCCGAAGAGCTGCAAAAAGCGC
CTACCCTTCGGTCGCTGCGCTCCCTACGCCCCGCCGCTTCGCGTCGGCCTATCGCGGCCGCTGGCCGCTC
AAAAATGGCTGGCCTACGGCCAGGCAATCTACCAGGGCGCGGACAAGCCGCGCCGTCGCCACTCGACCGC
CGGCGCCCACATCAAGGCACCCTGCCTCGCGCGTTTCGGTGATGACGGTGAAAACCTCTGACACATGCAG
CTCCCGGAGACGGTCACAGCTTGTCTGTAAGCGGATGCCGGGAGCAGACAAGCCCGTCAGGGCGCGTCAG
CGGGTGTTGGCGGGTGTCGGGGCGCAGCCATGACCCAGTCACGTAGCGATAGCGGAGTGTATACTGGCTT
AACTATGCGGCATCAGAGCAGATTGTACTGAGAGTGCACCATATGCGGTGTGAAATACCGCACAGATGCG
TAAGGAGAAAATACCGCATCAGGCGCTCTTCCGCTTCCTCGCTCACTGACTCGCTGCGCTCGGTCGTTCG
GCTGCGGCGAGCGGTATCAGCTCACTCAAAGGCGGTAATACGGTTATCCACAGAATCAGGGGATAACGCA
GGAAAGAACATGTGAGCAAAAGGCCAGCAAAAGGCCAGGAACCGTAAAAAGGCCGCGTTGCTGGCGTTTT
TCCATAGGCTCCGCCCCCCTGACGAGCATCACAAAAATCGACGCTCAAGTCAGAGGTGGCGAAACCCGAC
AGGACTATAAAGATACCAGGCGTTTCCCCCTGGAAGCTCCCTCGTGCGCTCTCCTGTTCCGACCCTGCCG
CTTACCGGATACCTGTCCGCCTTTCTCCCTTCGGGAAGCGTGGCGCTTTCTCATAGCTCACGCTGTAGGT
ATCTCAGTTCGGTGTAGGTCGTTCGCTCCAAGCTGGGCTGTGTGCACGAACCCCCCGTTCAGCCCGACCG
CTGCGCCTTATCCGGTAACTATCGTCTTGAGTCCAACCCGGTAAGACACGACTTATCGCCACTGGCAGCA
GCCACTGGTAACAGGATTAGCAGAGCGAGGTATGTAGGCGGTGCTACAGAGTTCTTGAAGTGGTGGCCTA
ACTACGGCTACACTAGAAGGACAGTATTTGGTATCTGCGCTCTGCTGAAGCCAGTTACCTTCGGAAAAAG
AGTTGGTAGCTCTTGATCCGGCAAACAAACCACCGCTGGTAGCGGTGGTTTTTTTGTTTGCAAGCAGCAG
ATTACGCGCAGAAAAAAAGGATCTCAAGAAGATCCTTTGATCTTTTCTACGGGGTCTGACGCTCAGTGGA
ACGAAAACTCACGTTAAGGGATTTTGGTCATGCATGATATATCTCCCAATTTGTGTAGGGCTTATTATGC
ACGCTTAAAAATAATAAAAGCAGACTTGACCTGATAGTTTGGCTGTGAGCAATTATGTGCTTAGTGCATC
TAACGCTTGAGTTAAGCCGCGCCGCGAAGCGGCGTCGGCTTGAACGAATTTCTAGCTAGACATTATTTGC
CGACTACCTTGGTGATCTCGCCTTTCACGTAGTGGACAAATTCTTCCAACTGATCTGCGCGCGAGGCCAA
GCGATCTTCTTCTTGTCCAAGATAAGCCTGTCTAGCTTCAAGTATGACGGGCTGATACTGGGCCGGCAGG
CGCTCCATTGCCCAGTCGGCAGCGACATCCTTCGGCGCGATTTTGCCGGTTACTGCGCTGTACCAAATGC
GGGACAACGTAAGCACTACATTTCGCTCATCGCCAGCCCAGTCGGGCGGCGAGTTCCATAGCGTTAAGGT
TTCATTTAGCGCCTCAAATAGATCCTGTTCAGGAACCGGATCAAAGAGTTCCTCCGCCGCTGGACCTACC
AAGGCAACGCTATGTTCTCTTGCTTTTGTCAGCAAGATAGCCAGATCAATGTCGATCGTGGCTGGCTCGA
AGATACCTGCAAGAATGTCATTGCGCTGCCATTCTCCAAATTGCAGTTCGCGCTTAGCTGGATAACGCCA
CGGAATGATGTCGTCGTGCACAACAATGGTGACTTCTACAGCGCGGAGAATCTCGCTCTCTCCAGGGGAA
GCCGAAGTTTCCAAAAGGTCGTTGATCAAAGCTCGCCGCGTTGTTTCATCAAGCCTTACGGTCACCGTAA
CCAGCAAATCAATATCACTGTGTGGCTTCAGGCCGCCATCCACTGCGGAGCCGTACAAATGTACGGCCAG
CAACGTCGGTTCGAGATGGCGCTCGATGACGCCAACTACCTCTGATAGTTGAGTCGATACTTCGGCGATC
ACCGCTTCCCCCATGATGTTTAACTTTGTTTTAGGGCGACTGCCCTGCTGCGTAACATCGTTGCTGCTCC
ATAACATCAAACATCGACCCACGGCGTAACGCGCTTGCTGCTTGGATGCCCGAGGCATAGACTGTACCCC
AAAAAAACAGTCATAACAAGCCATGAAAACCGCCACTGCGCCGTTACCACCGCTGCGTTCGGTCAAGGTT
CTGGACCAGTTGCGTGAGCGCATACGCTACTTGCATTACAGCTTACGAACCGAACAGGCTTATGTCCACT
GGGTTCGTGCCCGAATTGATCACAGGCAGCAACGCTCTGTCATCGTTACAATCAACATGCTACCCTCCGC
GAGATCATCCGTGTTTCAAACCCGGCAGCTTAGTTGCCGTTCTTCCGAATAGCATCGGTAACATGAGCAA
AGTCTGCCGCCTTACAACGGCTCTCCCGCTGACGCCGTCCCGGACTGATGGGCTGCCTGTATCGAGTGGT
GATTTTGTGCCGAGCTGCCGGTCGGGGAGCTGTTGGCTGGCTGGTGGCAGGATATATTGTGGTGTAAACA
AATTGACGCTTAGACAACTTAATAACACATTGCGGACGTTTTTAATGTACTGAATTAACGCCGAATTGAA
TTATCAGCTTGCATGCCGGTCGATCTAGTAACATAGATGACACCGCGCGCGATAATTTATCCTAGTTTGC
GCGCTATATTTTGTTTTCTATCGCGTATTAAATGTATAATTGCGGGACTCTAATCATAAAAACCCATCTC
ATAAATAACGTCATGCATTACATGTTAATTATTACATGCTTAACGTAATTCAACAGAAATTATATGATAA
TCATCGCAAGACCGGCAACAGGATTCAATCTTAAGAAACTTTATTGCCAAATGTTTGAACGATCTGCTTG
ACTCTAGGGGTCATCATTAGGGGCAGGGCATGCTCATGTAGAGCGCCTGCTCGCCGTCCGAGGCGGTGCC
GTCGTACAGGGCGGTGTCCAGGCCGCAGAGGGTGAACCCCATCCGCCGGTACGCGTGGATCGCCGGTGCG
TTGACGTTGGTGACCTCCAGCCAGAGGTGCCCGGCACCCCGCTCGCGGGCGAACTCCGTCGCGAGCCCCA
TCAACGCGCGCCCGACCCCGTGCCCCCGGTGCTCCGGGGCGACCTCGATGTCCTCGACGGTCAGCCGGCG
GTTCCAGCCGGAGTACGAGACGACCACGAAGCCCGCCAGGTCGCCGTCGTCCCCGTACGCGACGAACGTC
CGAGAGTCCGGGTCGCCGTCCTCCCCGTCGTCCGATTCGTCGTCCGATTCGTCGTCGGGGAACACCTTGG
TCAGGGGCGGGTCCACCGGCACCTCCCGCAGGGTGAAGCCGTCCCCGGTGGCGGTGACGCGGAAGACGGT
GTCGGTGGTGAAGGACCCATCCAGTGCCTCGATGGCCTCGGCGTCCCCCGGGACACTGGTGCGGTACCGG
TAAGCCGTGTCGTCAAGAGTGGTACCCATGGTAGATCCCCTCGATCGAGTTGAGAGTGAATATGAGACTC
TAATTGGATACCGAGGGGAATTTATGGAACGTCAGTGGAGCATTTTTGACAAGAAATATTTGCTAGCTGA
TAGTGACCTTAGGCGACTTTTGAACGCGCAATAATGGTTTCTGACGTATGTGCTTAGCTCATTAAACTCC
AGAAACCCGCGGCTCAGTGGCTCCTTCAACGTTGCGGTTCTGTCAGTTCCAAACGTAAAACGGCTTGTCC
CGCGTCATCGGCGGGGGTCATAACGTGACTCCCTTAATTCTCCGCTCATGATCGATAATTCGAGCTCTCC
CATATGGTCGACTAGAGCCAAGCTGATCTCCTTTGCCCCGGAGATCACCATGGACGACTTTCTCTATCTC
TACGATCTAGGAAGAAAGTTCGACGGAGAAGGTGACGATACCATGTTCACCACCGATAATGAGAAGATTA
GCCTCTTCAATTTCAGAAAGAATGCTGACCCACAGATGGTTAGAGAGGCCTACGCGGCAGGTCTCATCAA
GACGATCTACCCGAGTAATAATCTCCAGGAGATCAAATACCTTCCCAAGAAGGTTAAAGATGCAGTCAAA
AGATTCAGGACTAACTGCATCAAGAACACAGAGAAAGATATATTTCTCAAGATCAGAAGTACTATTCCAG
TATGGACGATTCAAGGCTTGCTTCATAAACCAAGGCAAGTAATAGAGATTGGAGTCTCTAAGAAAGTAGT
TCCTACTGAATCAAAGGCCATGGAGTCAAAAATTCAGATCGAGGATCTAACAGAACTCGCCGTGAAGACT
GGCGAACAGTTCATACAGAGTCTTTTACGACTCAATGACAAGAAGAAAATCTTCGTCAACATGGTGGAGC
ACGACACTCTCGTCTACTCCAAGAATATCAAAGATACAGTCTCAGAAGACCAAAGGGCTAT
Features (pLannotate 1.2.2; 23 found; start..end, strand, type, name):
      1..345     +  promoter       CaMV 35S promoter: strong constitutive promoter from cauliflower mosaic virus
    298..344     +  promoter       minimal CaMV 35S promoter: minimal 35S promoter from cauliflower mosaic virus
    377..402     +  misc_feature   TMV Ω (fragment): translational enhancer from the tobacco mosaic virus 5'-leader sequence (Gallie et al., 1988)
    445..609     +  CDS            RBCS-1A (fragment): RBS1A_ARATH - Also known as ATS1A. Experimental evidence at protein level: Swiss-Prot protein existence level 1. RuBisCO catalyzes two reactions: the carboxylation of D- ribulose 1,5-bisphosphate, the primary event in carbon dioxide fixation, as well as the oxidative fragmentation of the pentose substrate. Both reactions occur simultaneously and in competition at the same active site. Although the small subunit is not catalytic it is essential for maximal activity. From Arabidopsis thaliana (Mouse-ear cress).
    610..1326    +  CDS            mEYFP: enhanced YFP with monomerizing A206K mutation (Zacharias et al., 2002) mammalian codon-optimized
   1332..1352    -  protein_bind   attB2: mutant version of attB; core recombination site for the Gateway® BP reaction BP Clonase™
   1424..1583    +  polyA_signal   CaMV poly(A) signal (fragment): cauliflower mosaic virus polyadenylation signal
   1673..1697    +  misc_feature   RB T-DNA repeat: right border repeat from nopaline C58 T-DNA
   2067..2468    +  CDS            Y4CG_SINFN (fragment): Protein inferred from homology: Swiss-Prot protein existence level 3. From Sinorhizobium fredii (strain NBRC 101917 / NGR234).
   3028..3657    +  CDS            pVS1 StaA: stability protein from the Pseudomonas plasmid pVS1 (Heeb et al., 2000)
   4086..5159    +  CDS            pVS1 RepA: replication protein from the Pseudomonas plasmid pVS1 (Heeb et al., 2000)
   5225..5419    +  rep_origin     pVS1 oriV: origin of replication for the Pseudomonas plasmid pVS1 (Heeb et al., 2000)
   5622..5661    +  CDS            rop (fragment): Rop protein, which maintains plasmids at low copy number; rop
   5763..5903    +  misc_feature   bom: basis of mobility region from pBR322
   6089..6677    -  rep_origin     ori: high-copy-number ColE1/pMB1/pBR322/pUC origin of replication
   6923..7710    -  CDS            SmR (fragment): aminoglycoside adenylyltransferase (Murphy, 1985); aadA; confers resistance to spectinomycin and streptomycin
   7721..7777    -  CDS            GmR (fragment): gentamycin acetyltransferase; aacC1; confers resistance to gentamycin
   7953..7976    -  promoter       Pc promoter (fragment): intI1 (promoter lies within the coding sequence); class 1 integron promoter
   8235..8259    +  misc_feature   LB T-DNA repeat: left border repeat from nopaline C58 T-DNA
   8352..8604    -  terminator     NOS terminator: nopaline synthase terminator and poly(A) signal
   8629..9193    -  CDS            NrsR (fragment): nourseothricin acetyltransferase; Streptomyces noursei nat1; confers resistance to nourseothricin
   9241..9420    -  promoter       NOS promoter: nopaline synthase promoter
   9540..10139   +  CDS            IBMP_CAMVB (fragment): Experimental evidence at protein level: Swiss-Prot protein existence level 1. Enhances the ribosomal termination-reinitiation event leading to the translation of major open reading frames on the polycistronic viral RNAs. From Cauliflower mosaic virus (strain Bari 1) (CaMV).
