[The description below was written by a language model from this plasmid's Addgene catalogue record and pLannotate feature annotations shown in this document.]
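Description:
pN_35S/CTP-mCitrine is a plant/bacteria binary vector of about 10.1 kb for Agrobacterium-mediated delivery of a chloroplast-targeted yellow fluorescent protein into plants. Its pN_35S backbone derives from pB2GW7, in which the bialaphos (BASTA) resistance gene bar was replaced by a nourseothricin resistance gene. The plasmid is maintained in E. coli through a ColE1/pBR322-type origin with the bom mobilisation region, and the pVS1 oriV with RepA and the StaA stability protein supports replication in Agrobacterium. Bacterial selection is with spectinomycin via aadA, and the record lists the plasmid as low copy.

Between the nopaline-type left and right T-DNA border repeats lie two cassettes. The selection cassette places nourseothricin acetyltransferase between the NOS promoter and NOS terminator, allowing selection of transformed plant tissue with nourseothricin/streptothricin. The expression cassette uses the constitutive CaMV 35S promoter, followed by a fragment of the TMV Ω translational enhancer, to drive an 882 bp fusion assembled by Gibson cloning. The fusion joins an N-terminal fragment of the Arabidopsis thaliana RuBisCO small subunit RBCS-1A, which serves as the chloroplast transit peptide, to mCitrine, and ends at a CaMV polyadenylation signal. A residual attB2 site downstream reflects the Gateway origin of the backbone. The depositor notes an L7E substitution in mCitrine that does not affect function.

The two sequence records (depositor and sequencing-derived) differ slightly in length and starting coordinate but show the same architecture. One annotates the fluorescent protein as mEYFP rather than mCitrine, which reflects the close similarity of these variants. The construct expresses mCitrine in the chloroplast. Given the associated work on CURT1A thylakoid protein scaffolding, it may act as an unscaffolded reference, though the record does not say so.
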