Addgene plasmid #117989: pN_35S/CTP-mCitrine
Purpose: Chloroplast-targeted expression of mCitrine controlled by the CaMV 35S promoter
Depositing lab: Mathias Pribil. Depositing organization: University of Copenhagen. Publication: Membrane-bound protein scaffolding in diverse hosts using thylakoid protein CURT1A. Behrendorff JBYH, Sandoval-Ibanez OA, Sharma A, Pribil M. ACS Synth Biol. 2019 Mar 18. doi: 10.1021/acssynbio.8b00418. PubMed 30884945.
Backbone
  Vector backbone: pN_35S
  Backbone size w/o insert (bp): 9204
  Total vector size (bp): 10141
  Modifications to backbone: pB2GW7 backbone modified to replace bialaphos (BASTA) resistance gene (bar) with a nourseothricin resistance gene
  Vector type: Plant Expression ; Plant/bacteria binary vector
  Selectable markers: Nourseothricin/streptothricin
Growth in bacteria
  Bacterial resistance: Spectinomycin, 50 μg/mL
  Growth temperature: 37°C
  Growth strain: DH5alpha
  Copy number: Low Copy
Gene/Insert
  Gene/Insert name: CTP-mCitrine
  Species: A. thaliana (mustard weed), Synthetic
  Insert size (bp): 882
  Promoter: Cauliflower mosaic virus 35S
  Cloning method: Gibson Cloning
  Sequencing primers: 5′ CTCGGATTCCATTGCCCAGCTAT; 3′ ATATGCTCAACACATGAGCGA
Resource information
  A portion of this plasmid was derived from a plasmid made by: The mCitrine coding sequence was originally obtained from the pET mCitrine LIC cloning vector (a gift from Scott Gradia (Addgene plasmid # 29771))
Terms and licenses: Academic/Nonprofit Terms; Industry Terms: Not Available to Industry
Depositor comments: mCitrine contains an L7E compared to the published mCitrine sequence that does not impact plasmid function.
How to cite: pN_35S/CTP-mCitrine was a gift from Mathias Pribil (Addgene plasmid # 117989 ; http://n2t.net/addgene:117989 ; RRID:Addgene_117989)
